Addgene plasmid #50485: pCDNA3.1-nAChr-beta3-CFP
Purpose: this report is the first to directly measure nAChr subunit stoichiometry using FRET and plasma membrane localization of Alpha6 and Beta3 containing receptors using TIRF
Depositing lab: Henry Lester. Depositing organization: California Institute of Technology. Publication: Subcellular trafficking, pentameric assembly, and subunit stoichiometry of neuronal nicotinic acetylcholine receptors containing fluorescently labeled alpha6 and beta3 subunits. Drenan RM, Nashmi R, Imoukhuede P, Just H, McKinney S, Lester HA. Mol Pharmacol. 2008 Jan;73(1):27-41. Epub 2007 Oct 11. 10.1124/mol.107.039180 PubMed 17932221.
Backbone
  Vector backbone: pcDNA3.1
  Backbone manufacturer: Life Technologies
  Backbone size w/o insert (bp): 5597
  Total vector size (bp): 7827
  Vector type: Mammalian Expression
  Selectable markers: Hygromycin
Growth in bacteria
  Bacterial resistance: Ampicillin, 100 μg/mL
  Growth temperature: 37°C
  Growth strain: Top10
  Copy number: High Copy
Gene/Insert
  Gene/Insert name: nAChRBeta3 subunit, isoform 1 (alt name: nAchR beta3-CFP)
  Species: M. musculus (mouse)
  Insert size (bp): 2230
  Mutation: CFP fusion in M3-M4 loop (after residue P379). Our CFP fusion cassette also consisted of a Gly-Ala-Gly flexible linker flanking the CFP open reading frame on both N and C terminal sides
  GenBank ID: AAL75573.1 AF467896_1
  Entrez Gene: Chrnb3 (a.k.a. 5730417K16Rik, Acrb3)
  Promoter: CMV
  Tag / fusion protein: CFP
  Cloning method: Restriction Enzyme; 5′ cloning site EcoRV (destroyed during cloning); 3′ cloning site XbaI (unknown if destroyed)
  Sequencing primers: 5′ CMV-F; 3′ BGH-rev
Terms and licenses: Academic/Nonprofit Terms; Industry Terms: Not Available to Industry
How to cite: pCDNA3.1-nAChr-beta3-CFP was a gift from Henry Lester (Addgene plasmid # 50485 ; http://n2t.net/addgene:50485 ; RRID:Addgene_50485)
