[The description below was written by a language model from this plasmid's Addgene catalogue record.]
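Description:
pCDNA3.1-nAChr-beta3-CFP is a mammalian expression plasmid of about 7.8 kb built on the commercial pcDNA3.1 backbone. It is propagated in E. coli as a high-copy plasmid under ampicillin selection, and the record lists hygromycin as the selectable marker for mammalian cells. No feature table is provided, so the details of the origin of replication and other backbone elements are not itemised here. The use of a BGH reverse sequencing primer is consistent with the standard pcDNA3.1 arrangement, in which the insert sits between the CMV promoter and a bovine growth hormone polyadenylation signal.

The roughly 2.2 kb insert encodes the mouse neuronal nicotinic acetylcholine receptor beta3 subunit (Chrnb3, isoform 1), driven by the CMV promoter for strong constitutive expression in transfected cells. Rather than being tagged at a terminus, the subunit carries cyan fluorescent protein inserted internally, within the intracellular loop between transmembrane segments M3 and M4, after residue P379. The CFP reading frame is flanked on both sides by short Gly-Ala-Gly flexible linkers. The insert was cloned by restriction digestion between EcoRV, which was destroyed in the process, and XbaI.

The construct was made for imaging studies of receptors containing alpha6 and beta3 subunits. CFP is commonly used as a FRET donor, and the labelled beta3 subunit was used in FRET measurements of pentameric assembly and subunit stoichiometry. It was also used to follow subcellular trafficking and to visualise plasma membrane localisation by total internal reflection fluorescence microscopy.
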