>Addgene plasmid #50485 | pCDNA3.1-nAChr-beta3-CFP | depositor partial sequence | sequence record 75411 | mouse beta3nAChR subunit isoform 1
CGTCTCTCTGAAGCAGACGTCATGACAGGCTTCCTACGGGTCTTCTTGGCTCTCAGTGCCACTCTCTCAG
GTTCCTGGGTGACTCTCACAGCCACTGCGGGACTCAGCTCAGTGGCTGAACATGAAGACGCACTCCTCAG
ACATTTGTTCCAAGGTTATCAGAAATGTGTCCGCCCTGTGTTGAATTCCAGTGACATCATAAAAGTGTAT
TTTGGATTAAAGATATCTCAGCTTGTAGATGTGGATGAAAAGAATCAGCTGATGACAACAAACGTGTGGC
TGAAGCAGGAATGGACAGACCAAAAATTACGATGGAATCCCGAAGACTATGGTGGAATTAATTCGATAAA
GGTTCCATCGGAGTCGCTCTGGCTGCCTGACATAGTTCTCTTTGAAAATGCTGACGGACGTTTTGAGGGC
TCTCTCATGACCAAGGCCATTGTGAAATCCAGCGGAACCGTCAGTTGGACTCCTCCCGCCAGCTACAAAA
GTTCCTGTACCATGGATGTCACATTTTTCCCGTTCGATAGGCAGAACTGCTCAATGAAGTTCGGATCCTG
GACTTACGATGGTACCATGGTCGACCTCATTCTGATCAATGAAAACGTTGACCGGAAAGACTTTTTTGAT
AACGGAGAGTGGGAGATACTAAATGCAAAGGGGATGAAGGGCAACAGAAGAGAAGGCTTTTACTCCTATC
CGTTTGTTACCTACTCTTTTGTTCTGAGACGCCTGCCCCTGTTTTACACCCTCTTTTTGATAATCCCCTG
CCTGGGGCTGTCTTTTCTCACGGTCCTGGTGTTCTACCTACCCTCCGACGAAGGGGAAAAACTCTCCTTA
TCCACCTCGGTTTTGGTTTCTTTGACAGTGTTTCTTTTAGTAATCGAAGAAATAATCCCGTCTTCTTCAA
AAGTCATCCCTCTCATTGGGGAGTACCTCCTCTTCATTATGATATTTGTCACGCTGTCTATTATTGTCAC
GGTTTTTGTAATTAATGTCCACCACAGATCTTCCTCAACGTACCATCCCATGGCCCCCTGGGTAAAGAGG
CTGTTTCTGGAAAAACTCCCGAGATGGCTTTGCATGAAGGACCCCAGGGACCGCTTCTCTTTCCCCGATG
GAACGGAGAGTAAGGGAACCGTGAGGGGGAAATTTCCAGGGAAAAAGAAGCAGACTCCTACCAGTGATGG
AGAAAGAGTTCTGGTCGCTTTCCTGGAGAAGGCCTCTGAGTCCATCAGATACATCTCGAGGCATGTGAAG
AAGGAACACTTCATCAGTCAGGTTGTTCAAGACTGGAAATTCGTGGCTCAGGTTCTTGACCGCATCTTCC
TCTGGCTCTTTCTGACAGCTTCGGTTTTGGGCTCTGTCCTGATTTTTATTCCAGCCTTGAAGATGTGGAT
ACATCGTTTCCATTAGGAACTGCTCTCTGGATCCATGTAGAAGACACACCTAGAGAGAATCCCACCTAGA
ACTGAGTGCTGCTGGTGTGTTCACAGAAAGGAGTTGCATGCAACATTTGTGGTGCCCTTGCCTTGTCCTG
GGAGCC
