>Addgene plasmid #50485 | pCDNA3.1-nAChr-beta3-CFP | addgene partial sequence | sequence record 77432 | BGH-rev 5'-TAGAAGGCACAGTCGAGG-3'
GGTTTAAACGGGCCCTCTAGTAACGGCCGCCAGTGTGCTGGAATTCGCCCTTGGCTCCCAGGACAAGGCA
AGGGCACCACAAATGTTGCATGCAACTCCTTTCTGTGAACACACCAGCAGCACTCAGTTCTAGGTGGGAT
TCTCTCTAGGTGTGTCTTCTACATGGATCCAGAGAGCAGTTCCTAATGGAAACGATGTATCCACATCTTC
AAGGCTGGAATAAAAATCAGGACAGAGCCCAAAACCGAAGCTGTCAGAAAGAGCCAGAGGAAGATGCGGT
CAAGAACCTGAGCCACGAATTTCCAGTCTTGAACAACCTGACTGATGAAGTGTTCCTTCTTCACATGCCT
CGAGATGTATCTGATGGACTCAGAGGCCTTCTCCAGGAAAGCGACCAGAACTCTTTCTCCATCACTGGTA
GGAGTCTGCTTCTTTTTCCCTGCTCCTGCCTTGTACAGCTCGTCCATGCCGAGAGTGATCCCGGCGGCGG
TCACGAACTCCAGCAGGACCATGTGATCGCGCTTCTCGTTGGGGTCTTTGCTCAGGGCGGACTGGGTGCT
CAGGTAGTGGTTGTCGGGCAGCAGCACGGGGCCGTCGCCGATGGGGGTGTTCTGCTGGTAGTGGTCGGCG
AGCTGCACGCTGCCGTCCTCGATGTTGTGGCGGATCTTGAAGTTGGCCTTGATGCCGTTCTTCTGCTTGT
CGGCGGTGATATAGACGTTGTGGCTGATGTAGTTGTACTCCAGCTTGTGCCCCAGGATGTTGCCGTCCTC
CTTGAAGTCGATGCCCTTCAGCTCGATGCGGTTCACCAGGGTGTCGCCCTCGAACTTCACCTCGGCGCGG
GTCTTGTAGTTGCCGTCGTCCTTGAAGAAGATGGTGCGCTCCTGGACGTAGCCTTCGGGCATGGCGGACT
TGAAGAAGTCGTGCTGCTTCATGTGGTCGGGGTAGCGGCTGAAGCACTGCACGCCCCAGGTCAGGGTGGT
CACGAGGGTGGGCCAGGGCACGGGCAGCTTGCCGGTGGTGCA
