>Addgene plasmid #50485 | pCDNA3.1-nAChr-beta3-CFP | addgene partial sequence | sequence record 77433 | EGFP-N 5'-CGTCGCCGTCCAGCTCGACCAG-3'
GCTCCTCGCCCTTGCTCACCATTGCTCCTGCTGGAAATTTCCCCCTCACGGTTCCCTTACTCTCCGTTCC
ATCGGGGAAAGAGAAGCGGTCCCTGGGGTCCTTCATGCAAAGCCATCTCGGGAGTTTTTCCAGAAACAGC
CTCTTTACCCAGGGGGCCATGGGATGGTACGTTGAGGAAGATCTGTGGTGGACATTAATTACAAAAACCG
TGACAATAATAGACAGCGTGACAAATATCATAATGAAGAGGAGGTACTCCCCAATGAGAGGGATGACTTT
TGAAGAAGACGGGATTATTTCTTCGATTACTAAAAGAAACACTGTCAAAGAAACCAAAACCGAGGTGGAT
AAGGAGAGTTTTTCCCCTTCGTCGGAGGGTAGGTAGAACACCAGGACCGTGAGAAAAGACAGCCCCAGGC
AGGGGATTATCAAAAAGAGGGTGTAAAACAGGGGCAGGCGTCTCAGAACAAAAGAGTAGGTAACAAACGG
ATAGGAGTAAAAGCCTTCTCTTCTGTTGCCCTTCATCCCCTTTGCATTTAGTATCTCCCACTCTCCGTTA
TCAAAAAAGTCTTTCCGGTCAACGTTTTCATTGATCAGAATGAGGTCGACCATGGTACCATCGTAAGTCC
AGGATCCGAACTTCATTGAGCAGTTCTGCCTATCGAACGGGAAAAATGTGACATCCATGGTACAGGAACT
TTTGTAGCTGGCGGGAGGAGTCCAACTGACGGTTCCGCTGGATTTCACAATGGCCTTGGTCATGAGAGAG
CCCTCAAAACGTCCGTCAGCATTTTCAAAGAGAACTATGTCAGGCAGCCAGAGCGACTCCGATGGAACCT
TTATCGAATTAATTCCACCATAGTCTTCGGGATTCCATCGTAATTTTTGGTCTGTCCATTCCTGCTTCAG
CCACACGTTTGTTGTCATCAGCTGATTCTTTTCATCCACATCTACAAGCTGAGATATCTTTAATCCAAAA
TACACTTTTATGATGTCACTGGAATTCAACACAGGGCGGACACATTTCTGATAACCTTGGAACAAATGT
